Addgene plasmid #18844: pAG416GPD-Cerulean-SEC4
Depositing lab: Susan Lindquist. Depositing organization: Whitehead Institute for Biomedical Research. Publication: The Parkinson's disease protein alpha-synuclein disrupts cellular Rab homeostasis. Gitler AD, Bevis BJ, Shorter J, Strathearn KE, Hamamichi S, Su LJ, Caldwell KA, Caldwell GA, Rochet JC, McCaffery JM, Barlowe C, Lindquist S. Proc Natl Acad Sci U S A. 2008 Jan 8. 105(1):145-50. 10.1073/pnas.0710685105 PubMed 18162536.
Backbone
  Vector backbone: pAG416GPD
  Backbone manufacturer: pRS416
  Backbone size w/o insert (bp): 7497
  Vector type: Yeast Expression
Growth in bacteria
  Bacterial resistance: Ampicillin, 100 μg/mL
  Growth temperature: 37°C
  Growth strain: DH5alpha
  Copy number: Unknown
Gene/Insert
  Gene/Insert name: SEC4
  Species: S. cerevisiae (budding yeast)
  Insert size (bp): 647
  Entrez Gene: SEC4 (a.k.a. YFL005W, SRO6)
  Tag / fusion protein: Cerulean (N terminal on insert)
  Cloning method: Restriction Enzyme; 5′ cloning site GATEWAY CLONING (not destroyed); 3′ cloning site GATEWAY CLONING (not destroyed)
  Sequencing primers: 5′ EGFP-C
Terms and licenses: Academic/Nonprofit Terms; Industry Terms: Not Available to Industry
How to cite: pAG416GPD-Cerulean-SEC4 was a gift from Susan Lindquist (Addgene plasmid # 18844 ; http://n2t.net/addgene:18844 ; RRID:Addgene_18844)
