[The description below was written by a language model from this plasmid's Addgene catalogue record.]
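Description:
pAG416GPD-Cerulean-SEC4 is a yeast expression plasmid built on the pAG416GPD backbone, which the record traces to pRS416. In the naming convention of this Gateway-compatible vector series, "416" points to a pRS416-type low-copy centromeric (CEN/ARS) shuttle vector with a URA3 auxotrophic marker for selection in yeast. These elements are inferred from the backbone name, as no feature table was supplied to confirm them. In bacteria the plasmid is maintained under ampicillin selection, and its copy number is recorded as unknown. The backbone without insert is listed at about 7.5 kb.

The payload is the Saccharomyces cerevisiae SEC4 gene (YFL005W, also known as SRO6), an insert of roughly 650 bp fused at its N terminus to the cyan fluorescent protein Cerulean. SEC4 encodes a Rab-family GTPase associated with post-Golgi secretory vesicles. Placing the tag at the N terminus leaves free the C-terminal end, which Rab proteins generally need for lipid modification and membrane attachment. "GPD" in the name indicates the strong constitutive glyceraldehyde-3-phosphate dehydrogenase promoter, although the record does not list the promoter as a separate field. The cloning method field says restriction enzyme, but both cloning sites are given as Gateway cloning, so the insert was evidently introduced by Gateway recombination, and the flanking recombination sites are noted as not destroyed.

The construct allows constitutive expression and live fluorescence imaging of a Sec4 fusion in budding yeast. The associated publication concerns disruption of cellular Rab homeostasis by the Parkinson's disease protein alpha-synuclein, which suggests use as a marker for Rab localisation and vesicle trafficking in that yeast model.
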