>Addgene plasmid #18844 | pAG416GPD-Cerulean-SEC4 | addgene partial sequence | sequence record 24734 | EGFP-C 5'-CATGGTCCTGCTGGAGTTCGTG-3'
NNCCCGGCCNCCGGCAGGACGAGCTGTCAAGGGTGGACCAGGTGGTGGACATCAAACAAGTTTGTACAAA
AAAGCAGGCTTCGAAGGAGATAACAAAATGTCAGGCTTGAGAACTGTTTCTGCTTCATCCGGTAATGGAA
AGAGCTATGACTCTATTATGAAAATTTTATTGATTGGTGATTCTGGTGTTGGGAAATCATGTTTATTGGT
TCGTTTTGTTGAAGACAAATTTAACCCGTCATTTATCACCACCATTGGTATTGATTTCAAAATAAAGACT
GTCGATATCAACGGTAAGAAGGTAAAGCTGCAACTTTGGGATACCGCTGGTCAAGAACGTTTCCGGACAA
TCACCACAGCGTATTATCGTGGTGCTATGGGTATCATTCTTGTATATGATGTGACAGACGAGAGAACATT
TACTAATATCAAGCAATGGTTTAAAACCGTTAATGAGCATGCGAACGATGAAGCACAGCTACTGTTGGTT
GGTAACAAGAGCGATATGGAGACGAGAGTGGTAACAGCTGATCAAGGTGAAGCCTTGGCTAAGGAGCTGG
GTATACCATTCATCGAGTCCAGTGCTAAGAACGATGACAATGTCAACGAGATTTTTTTCACCTTGGCGAA
GTTAATCCAAGAAAAAATCGACAGTAACAAGCTTGTTGGCCGCNNTNNCGANANGNNGGNNGTTTTTANC
NCCTTGGGGTGNNCGACGTCNANCATCTATCNATTGNTGTGANNCCCCCTTCTGGCAANGGNTCCNTCCG
GNATTNNTTNCCCCCCCCCCCCCCCCCC
